Addgene plasmid #170926: EF1A_Hygro_P2A_RUNX1_V63E_Barcode
Purpose: Overexpression of RUNX1 V63E mutant protein.
Depositing lab: Prashant Mali. Depositing organization: University of California, San Diego (UCSD). Publication: Interface-guided phenotyping of coding variants in the transcription factor RUNX1. Ozturk K, Panwala R, Sheen J, Ford K, Jayne N, Portell A, Zhang DE, Hutter S, Haferlach T, Ideker T, Mali P, Carter H. Cell Rep. 2024 Jul 4;43(7):114436. doi: 10.1016/j.celrep.2024.114436. PubMed 38968069.
Backbone
  Vector backbone: EF1a_mCherry_P2A_Hygro_Barcode
  Backbone manufacturer: Prashant Mali (Addgene #120426)
  Backbone size w/o insert (bp): 9508
  Vector type: Mammalian Expression, Lentiviral
  Selectable markers: Hygromycin
Growth in bacteria
  Bacterial resistance: Ampicillin, 100 μg/mL
  Growth temperature: 37°C
  Growth strain: NEB Stable
  Copy number: High Copy
Gene/Insert
  Gene/Insert name: RUNX1 (alt name: AML1)
  Species: H. sapiens (human)
  Insert size (bp): 1359
  Mutation: V63E
  Entrez Gene: RUNX1 (a.k.a. AML1, AML1-EVI-1, AMLCR1, CBF2alpha, CBFA2, EVI-1, PEBP2aB, PEBP2alpha)
  Promoter: Ef1A
  Cloning method: Gibson Cloning
  Sequencing primers: 5′ CTGTGTAGAAGTACTCGCCGATAGTG; 3′ TCTTGTCTTCGTTGGGAGTG
Terms and licenses: Academic/Nonprofit Terms; Industry Terms: Not Available to Industry
Depositor comments: Please visit https://doi.org/10.1101/2023.08.03.551876 for bioRxiv preprint.
How to cite: EF1A_Hygro_P2A_RUNX1_V63E_Barcode was a gift from Prashant Mali (Addgene plasmid # 170926 ; http://n2t.net/addgene:170926 ; RRID:Addgene_170926)
