[The description below was written by a language model from this plasmid's Addgene catalogue record and pLannotate feature annotations shown in this document.]
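Description:
EF1A_Hygro_P2A_RUNX1_V63E_Barcode is a lentiviral transfer plasmid for stable mammalian overexpression of human RUNX1 (AML1) carrying the V63E substitution. It derives from the EF1a_mCherry_P2A_Hygro_Barcode backbone, with the RUNX1 coding sequence introduced by Gibson assembly. The sequenced plasmid is 10,865 nt. In bacteria it is maintained through a high-copy ColE1/pUC-type origin with ampicillin resistance (β-lactamase), and an f1 origin is also present. Outside the viral region there is an SV40/EM7-driven bleomycin/Zeocin resistance cassette with an SV40 polyadenylation signal, although the catalogue lists only hygromycin as the selectable marker.

The viral portion has a CMV enhancer/promoter placed ahead of a truncated HIV-1 5' LTR. This is followed by the Ψ packaging signal with a gag fragment, the RRE for Rev-dependent RNA export, and the cPPT/CTS. A second truncated LTR and a bGH polyadenylation signal close the unit, and a loxP site sits just upstream of this 3' LTR. This arrangement lets the genomic RNA be made in packaging cells and integrated into target cells when helper functions are supplied in trans.

Between the LTRs, the human EF-1α promoter drives a single transcript encoding hygromycin phosphotransferase followed by the 1,359 bp RUNX1 V63E open reading frame. According to the construct name, the two are joined by a P2A self-cleaving peptide, which would fall in the short unannotated gap between them, so hygromycin-selected cells should also produce the mutant protein. The name also indicates a barcode, but it is not annotated in the feature table and its position is not recorded. The associated study concerns phenotyping of RUNX1 coding variants.
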