Features (pLannotate 1.2.2; 33 found; start..end, strand, type, name):
    283..612     +  promoter       SV40 promoter: SV40 enhancer and early promoter
    660..707     +  promoter       EM7 promoter: synthetic bacterial promoter&nbsp
    726..1100    +  CDS            BleoR: antibiotic-binding protein; Sh ble from Streptoalloteichus hindustanus; confers resistance to bleomycin, phleomycin, and Zeocin™
   1110..1235    +  CDS            ble (fragment): BLE_KLEPN - Experimental evidence at protein level: Swiss-Prot protein existence level 1. Binding protein with a strong affinity to the bleomycin family of antibiotics. Binds to CL990; an antimitotic-antibiotic compound. From Klebsiella pneumoniae.
   1230..1351    +  polyA_signal   SV40 poly(A) signal: SV40 polyadenylation signal
   1422..1444    -  protein_bind   lac operator (fragment): The lac repressor binds to the lac operator to inhibit transcription in E. coli. This inhibition can be relieved by adding lactose or isopropyl-β-D-thiogalactopyranoside (IPTG). lac repressor encoded by lacI
   1448..1478    -  promoter       lac promoter: promoter for the E. coli lac operon
   1493..1514    -  protein_bind   CAP binding site: CAP binding activates transcription in the presence of cAMP. E. coli catabolite activator protein
   1527..1619    -  CDS            lacI (fragment): lac repressor; lacI; The lac repressor binds to the lac operator to inhibit transcription in E. coli. This inhibition can be relieved by adding lactose or isopropyl-β-D-thiogalactopyranoside (IPTG).
   1802..2390    -  rep_origin     ori: high-copy-number ColE1/pMB1/pBR322/pUC origin of replication
   2561..3421    -  CDS            AmpR: β-lactamase; bla; confers resistance to ampicillin, carbenicillin, and related antibiotics
   3422..3526    -  promoter       AmpR promoter: bla
   3585..3637    -  misc_feature   bom (fragment): basis of mobility region from pBR322
   3792..4171    +  enhancer       CMV enhancer: human cytomegalovirus immediate early enhancer
   4172..4371    +  promoter       CMV promoter: human cytomegalovirus (CMV) immediate early promoter
   4389..4569    +  LTR            5' LTR (truncated): truncated 5' long terminal repeat (LTR) from HIV-1
   4616..4741    +  misc_feature   HIV-1 Ψ: packaging signal of human immunodeficiency virus type 1
   4725..5088    +  CDS            HIV-1 gag (fragment): gag protein from human immunodeficiency virus 1; gag
   5234..5467    +  misc_feature   RRE: The Rev response element (RRE) of HIV-1 allows for Rev-dependent mRNA export from the nucleus to the cytoplasm.
   5844..5944    +  CDS            Rev (fragment): human immunodeficiency virus 1 (HIV-1) Rev protein; rev; enhances nuclear export of unspliced and incompletely spliced viral mRNAs
   5994..6111    +  misc_feature   cPPT/CTS: central polypurine tract and central termination sequence of HIV-1
   6174..6240    +  CDS            small t antigen (fragment): SV40 (simian virus 40) small t antigen
   6247..7425    +  promoter       EF-1α promoter: strong constitutive promoter for human elongation factor EF-1α
   7442..7460    +  promoter       T7 promoter: promoter for bacteriophage T7 RNA polymerase
   7480..7516    -  misc_feature   MCS (fragment): pBluescript multiple cloning site
   7524..8546    +  CDS            hph: KHYB_ECOLX - Experimental evidence at protein level: Swiss-Prot protein existence level 1. The aminoglycoside phosphotransferases achieve inactivation of their antibiotic substrates by phosphorylation. Only phosphorylates hygromycin and closely related compounds such as demethyl analogs and destomycin. From Escherichia coli.
   8613..9971    +  CDS            RUNX1: RUNX1_HUMAN - Also known as AML1, CBFA2. Experimental evidence at protein level: Swiss-Prot protein existence level 1. Isoform AML-1L interferes with the transactivation activity of RUNX1. From Homo sapiens (Human).
  10055..10168   +  CDS            nef (fragment): NEF_HV1LA - Experimental evidence at protein level: Swiss-Prot protein existence level 1. Extracellular Nef protein targets CD4(+) T-lymphocytes for apoptosis by interacting with CXCR4 surface receptors. From Human immunodeficiency virus type 1 group M subtype B (isolate Lai) (HIV-1).
  10166..10199   +  protein_bind   loxP: Cre-mediated recombination occurs in the 8-bp core sequence (GCATACAT). Cre recombinase
  10224..10404   +  LTR            5' LTR (truncated): truncated 5' long terminal repeat (LTR) from HIV-1
  10436..10660   +  polyA_signal   bGH poly(A) signal: bovine growth hormone polyadenylation signal
  10664..10685   +  promoter       SV40 promoter (fragment): SV40 enhancer and early promoter
  10706..269     +  rep_origin     f1 ori (across the origin) (sequence partly withheld): f1 bacteriophage origin of replication; arrow indicates direction of (+) strand synthesis
>Addgene plasmid #170926 | EF1A_Hygro_P2A_RUNX1_V63E_Barcode | addgene full sequence | sequence record 336436 | Addgene NGS Result
[56 nt withheld, positions 1-56]
A
[49 nt withheld, positions 58-106]
CCTTTGACGTTGGAGTCCACGTTCTTT
[37 nt withheld, positions 134-170]
ACCCTATCTCGGTCTATTCTTTTGATTTATAAGGGATTTTGCCGATTTCGGCCTATTGGTTAAAAAATGA
GCTGATTTAACAAAAATTTAACGCGAATTAATTCTGTGGAATGTGTGTCAGTTAGGGTGTGGAAAGTCCC
CAGGCTCCCCAGCAGGCAGAAGTATGCAAAGCATGCATCTCAATTAGTCAGCAACCAGGTGTGGAAAGTC
CCCAGGCTCCCCAGCAGGCAGAAGTATGCAAAGCATGCATCTCAATTAGTCAGCAACCATAGTCCCGCCC
CTAACTCCGCCCATCCCGCCCCTAACTCCGCCCAGTTCCGCCCATTCTCCGCCCCATGGCTGACTAATTT
TTTTTATTTATGCAGAGGCCGAGGCCGCCTCTGCCTCTGAGCTATTCCAGAAGTAGTGAGGAGGCTTTTT
TGGAGGCCTAGGCTTTTGCAAAAAGCTCCCGGGAGCTTGTATATCCATTTTCGGATCTGATCAGCACGTG
TTGACAATTAATCATCGGCATAGTATATCGGCATAGTATAATACGACAAGGTGAGGAACTAAACCATGGC
CAAGTTGACCAGTGCCGTTCCGGTGCTCACCGCGCGCGACGTCGCCGGAGCGGTCGAGTTCTGGACCGAC
CGGCTCGGGTTCTCCCGGGACTTCGTGGAGGACGACTTCGCCGGTGTGGTCCGGGACGACGTGACCCTGT
TCATCAGCGCGGTCCAGGACCAGGTGGTGCCGGACAACACCCTGGCCTGGGTGTGGGTGCGCGGCCTGGA
CGAGCTGTACGCCGAGTGGTCGGAGGTCGTGTCCACGAACTTCCGGGACGCCTCCGGGCCGGCCATGACC
GAGATCGGCGAGCAGCCGTGGGGGCGGGAGTTCGCCCTGCGCGACCCGGCCGGCAACTGCGTGCACTTCG
TGGCCGAGGAGCAGGACTGACACGTGCTACGAGATTTCGATTCCACCGCCGCCTTCTATGAAAGGTTGGG
CTTCGGAATCGTTTTCCGGGACGCCGGCTGGATGATCCTCCAGCGCGGGGATCTCATGCTGGAGTTCTTC
GCCCACCCCAACTTGTTTATTGCAGCTTATAATGGTTACAAATAAAGCAATAGCATCACAAATTTCACAA
ATAAAGCATTTTTTTCACTGCATTCTAGTTGTGGTTTGTCCAAACTCATCAATGTATCTTATCATGTCTG
TATACCGTCGACCTCTAGCTAGAGCTTGGCGTAATCATGGTCATAGCTGTTTCCTGTGTGAAATTGTTAT
CCGCTCACAATTCCACACAACATACGAGCCGGAAGCATAAAGTGTAAAGCCTGGGGTGCCTAATGAGTGA
GCTAACTCACATTAATTGCGTTGCGCTCACTGCCCGCTTTCCAGTCGGGAAACCTGTCGTGCCAGCTGCA
TTAATGAATCGGCCAACGCGCGGGGAGAGGCGGTTTGCGTATTGGGCGCTCTTCCGCTTCCTCGCTCACT
GACTCGCTGCGCTCGGTCGTTCGGCTGCGGCGAGCGGTATCAGCTCACTCAAAGGCGGTAATACGGTTAT
CCACAGAATCAGGGGATAACGCAGGAAAGAACATGTGAGCAAAAGGCCAGCAAAAGGCCAGGAACCGTAA
AAAGGCCGCGTTGCTGGCGTTTTTCCATAGGCTCCGCCCCCCTGACGAGCATCACAAAAATCGACGCTCA
AGTCAGAGGTGGCGAAACCCGACAGGACTATAAAGATACCAGGCGTTTCCCCCTGGAAGCTCCCTCGTGC
GCTCTCCTGTTCCGACCCTGCCGCTTACCGGATACCTGTCCGCCTTTCTCCCTTCGGGAAGCGTGGCGCT
TTCTCATAGCTCACGCTGTAGGTATCTCAGTTCGGTGTAGGTCGTTCGCTCCAAGCTGGGCTGTGTGCAC
GAACCCCCCGTTCAGCCCGACCGCTGCGCCTTATCCGGTAACTATCGTCTTGAGTCCAACCCGGTAAGAC
ACGACTTATCGCCACTGGCAGCAGCCACTGGTAACAGGATTAGCAGAGCGAGGTATGTAGGCGGTGCTAC
AGAGTTCTTGAAGTGGTGGCCTAACTACGGCTACACTAGAAGAACAGTATTTGGTATCTGCGCTCTGCTG
AAGCCAGTTACCTTCGGAAAAAGAGTTGGTAGCTCTTGATCCGGCAAACAAACCACCGCTGGTAGCGGTG
GTTTTTTTGTTTGCAAGCAGCAGATTACGCGCAGAAAAAAAGGATCTCAAGAAGATCCTTTGATCTTTTC
TACGGGGTCTGACGCTCAGTGGAACGAAAACTCACGTTAAGGGATTTTGGTCATGAGATTATCAAAAAGG
ATCTTCACCTAGATCCTTTTAAATTAAAAATGAAGTTTTAAATCAATCTAAAGTATATATGAGTAAACTT
GGTCTGACAGTTACCAATGCTTAATCAGTGAGGCACCTATCTCAGCGATCTGTCTATTTCGTTCATCCAT
AGTTGCCTGACTCCCCGTCGTGTAGATAACTACGATACGGGAGGGCTTACCATCTGGCCCCAGTGCTGCA
ATGATACCGCGAGACCCACGCTCACCGGCTCCAGATTTATCAGCAATAAACCAGCCAGCCGGAAGGGCCG
AGCGCAGAAGTGGTCCTGCAACTTTATCCGCCTCCATCCAGTCTATTAATTGTTGCCGGGAAGCTAGAGT
AAGTAGTTCGCCAGTTAATAGTTTGCGCAACGTTGTTGCCATTGCTACAGGCATCGTGGTGTCACGCTCG
TCGTTTGGTATGGCTTCATTCAGCTCCGGTTCCCAACGATCAAGGCGAGTTACATGATCCCCCATGTTGT
GCAAAAAAGCGGTTAGCTCCTTCGGTCCTCCGATCGTTGTCAGAAGTAAGTTGGCCGCAGTGTTATCACT
CATGGTTATGGCAGCACTGCATAATTCTCTTACTGTCATGCCATCCGTAAGATGCTTTTCTGTGACTGGT
GAGTACTCAACCAAGTCATTCTGAGAATAGTGTATGCGGCGACCGAGTTGCTCTTGCCCGGCGTCAATAC
GGGATAATACCGCGCCACATAGCAGAACTTTAAAAGTGCTCATCATTGGAAAACGTTCTTCGGGGCGAAA
ACTCTCAAGGATCTTACCGCTGTTGAGATCCAGTTCGATGTAACCCACTCGTGCACCCAACTGATCTTCA
GCATCTTTTACTTTCACCAGCGTTTCTGGGTGAGCAAAAACAGGAAGGCAAAATGCCGCAAAAAAGGGAA
TAAGGGCGACACGGAAATGTTGAATACTCATACTCTTCCTTTTTCAATATTATTGAAGCATTTATCAGGG
TTATTGTCTCATGAGCGGATACATATTTGAATGTATTTAGAAAAATAAACAAATAGGGGTTCCGCGCACA
TTTCCCCGAAAAGTGCCACCTGACGTCGACGGATCGGGAGATCTCCCGATCCCCTATGGTGCACTCTCAG
TACAATCTGCTCTGATGCCGCATAGTTAAGCCAGTATCTGCTCCCTGCTTGTGTGTTGGAGGTCGCTGAG
TAGTGCGCGAGCAAAATTTAAGCTACAACAAGGCAAGGCTTGACCGACAATTGCATGAAGAATCTGCTTA
GGGTTAGGCGTTTTGCGCTGCTTCGCGATGTACGGGCCAGATATACGCGTTGACATTGATTATTGACTAG
TTATTAATAGTAATCAATTACGGGGTCATTAGTTCATAGCCCATATATGGAGTTCCGCGTTACATAACTT
ACGGTAAATGGCCCGCCTGGCTGACCGCCCAACGACCCCCGCCCATTGACGTCAATAATGACGTATGTTC
CCATAGTAACGCCAATAGGGACTTTCCATTGACGTCAATGGGTGGAGTATTTACGGTAAACTGCCCACTT
GGCAGTACATCAAGTGTATCATATGCCAAGTACGCCCCCTATTGACGTCAATGACGGTAAATGGCCCGCC
TGGCATTATGCCCAGTACATGACCTTATGGGACTTTCCTACTTGGCAGTACATCTACGTATTAGTCATCG
CTATTACCATGGTGATGCGGTTTTGGCAGTACATCAATGGGCGTGGATAGCGGTTTGACTCACGGGGATT
TCCAAGTCTCCACCCCATTGACGTCAATGGGAGTTTGTTTTGGCACCAAAATCAACGGGACTTTCCAAAA
TGTCGTAACAACTCCGCCCCATTGACGCAAATGGGCGGTAGGCGTGTACGGTGGGAGGTCTATATAAGCA
GCGCGTTTTGCCTGTACTGGGTCTCTCTGGTTAGACCAGATCTGAGCCTGGGAGCTCTCTGGCTAACTAG
GGAACCCACTGCTTAAGCCTCAATAAAGCTTGCCTTGAGTGCTTCAAGTAGTGTGTGCCCGTCTGTTGTG
TGACTCTGGTAACTAGAGATCCCTCAGACCCTTTTAGTCAGTGTGGAAAATCTCTAGCAGTGGCGCCCGA
ACAGGGACTTGAAAGCGAAAGGGAAACCAGAGGAGCTCTCTCGACGCAGGACTCGGCTTGCTGAAGCGCG
CACGGCAAGAGGCGAGGGGCGGCGACTGGTGAGTACGCCAAAAATTTTGACTAGCGGAGGCTAGAAGGAG
AGAGATGGGTGCGAGAGCGTCAGTATTAAGCGGGGGAGAATTAGATCGCGATGGGAAAAAATTCGGTTAA
GGCCAGGGGGAAAGAAAAAATATAAATTAAAACATATAGTATGGGCAAGCAGGGAGCTAGAACGATTCGC
AGTTAATCCTGGCCTGTTAGAAACATCAGAAGGCTGTAGACAAATACTGGGACAGCTACAACCATCCCTT
CAGACAGGATCAGAAGAACTTAGATCATTATATAATACAGTAGCAACCCTCTATTGTGTGCATCAAAGGA
TAGAGATAAAAGACACCAAGGAAGCTTTAGACAAGATAGAGGAAGAGCAAAACAAAAGTAAGACCACCGC
ACAGCAAGCGGCCGCTGATCTTCAGACCTGGAGGAGGAGATATGAGGGACAATTGGAGAAGTGAATTATA
TAAATATAAAGTAGTAAAAATTGAACCATTAGGAGTAGCACCCACCAAGGCAAAGAGAAGAGTGGTGCAG
AGAGAAAAAAGAGCAGTGGGAATAGGAGCTTTGTTCCTTGGGTTCTTGGGAGCAGCAGGAAGCACTATGG
GCGCAGCGTCAATGACGCTGACGGTACAGGCCAGACAATTATTGTCTGGTATAGTGCAGCAGCAGAACAA
TTTGCTGAGGGCTATTGAGGCGCAACAGCATCTGTTGCAACTCACAGTCTGGGGCATCAAGCAGCTCCAG
GCAAGAATCCTGGCTGTGGAAAGATACCTAAAGGATCAACAGCTCCTGGGGATTTGGGGTTGCTCTGGAA
AACTCATTTGCACCACTGCTGTGCCTTGGAATGCTAGTTGGAGTAATAAATCTCTGGAACAGATTTGGAA
TCACACGACCTGGATGGAGTGGGACAGAGAAATTAACAATTACACAAGCTTAATACACTCCTTAATTGAA
GAATCGCAAAACCAGCAAGAAAAGAATGAACAAGAATTATTGGAATTAGATAAATGGGCAAGTTTGTGGA
ATTGGTTTAACATAACAAATTGGCTGTGGTATATAAAATTATTCATAATGATAGTAGGAGGCTTGGTAGG
TTTAAGAATAGTTTTTGCTGTACTTTCTATAGTGAATAGAGTTAGGCAGGGATATTCACCATTATCGTTT
CAGACCCACCTCCCAACCCCGAGGGGACCCGACAGGCCCGAAGGAATAGAAGAAGAAGGTGGAGAGAGAG
ACAGAGACAGATCCATTCGATTAGTGAACGGATCGGCACTGCGTGCGCCAATTCTGCAGACAAATGGCAG
TATTCATCCACAATTTTAAAAGAAAAGGGGGGATTGGGGGGTACAGTGCAGGGGAAAGAATAGTAGACAT
AATAGCAACAGACATACAAACTAAAGAATTACAAAAACAAATTACAAAAATTCAAAATTTTCGGGTTTAT
TACAGGGACAGCAGAGATCCAGTTTGGTTAATTAATCGATAAGCTTTGCAAAGATGGATAAAGTTTTAAA
CAGAGAGGAATCTTTGCAGCTAATGGACCTTCTAGGTCTTGAAAGGAGTGGGAATTGGCTCCGGTGCCCG
TCAGTGGGCAGAGCGCACATCGCCCACAGTCCCCGAGAAGTTGGGGGGAGGGGTCGGCAATTGAACCGGT
GCCTAGAGAAGGTGGCGCGGGGTAAACTGGGAAAGTGATGTCGTGTACTGGCTCCGCCTTTTTCCCGAGG
GTGGGGGAGAACCGTATATAAGTGCAGTAGTCGCCGTGAACGTTCTTTTTCGCAACGGGTTTGCCGCCAG
AACACAGGTAAGTGCCGTGTGTGGTTCCCGCGGGCCTGGCCTCTTTACGGGTTATGGCCCTTGCGTGCCT
TGAATTACTTCCACCTGGCTGCAGTACGTGATTCTTGATCCCGAGCTTCGGGTTGGAAGTGGGTGGGAGA
GTTCGAGGCCTTGCGCTTAAGGAGCCCCTTCGCCTCGTGCTTGAGTTGAGGCCTGGCCTGGGCGCTGGGG
CCGCCGCGTGCGAATCTGGTGGCACCTTCGCGCCTGTCTCGCTGCTTTCGATAAGTCTCTAGCCATTTAA
AATTTTTGATGACCTGCTGCGACGCTTTTTTTCTGGCAAGATAGTCTTGTAAATGCGGGCCAAGATCTGC
ACACTGGTATTTCGGTTTTTGGGGCCGCGGGCGGCGACGGGGCCCGTGCGTCCCAGCGCACATGTTCGGC
GAGGCGGGGCCTGCGAGCGCGGCCACCGAGAATCGGACGGGGGTAGTCTCAAGCTGGCCGGCCTGCTCTG
GTGCCTGGCCTCGCGCCGCCGTGTATCGCCCCGCCCTGGGCGGCAAGGCTGGCCCGGTCGGCACCAGTTG
CGTGAGCGGAAAGATGGCCGCTTCCCGGCCCTGCTGCAGGGAGCTCAAAATGGAGGACGCGGCGCTCGGG
AGAGCGGGCGGGTGAGTCACCCACACAAAGGAAAAGGGCCTTTCCGTCCTCAGCCGTCGCTTCATGTGAC
TCCACGGAGTACCGGGCGCCGTCCAGGCACCTCGATTAGTTCTCGAGCTTTTGGAGTACGTCGTCTTTAG
GTTGGGGGGAGGGGTTTTATGCGATGGAGTTTCCCCACACTGAGTGGGTGGAGACTGAAGTTAGGCCAGC
TTGGCACTTGATGTAATTCTCCTTGGAATTTGCCCTTTTTGAGTTTGGATCTTGGTTCATTCTCAAGCCT
CAGACAGTGGTTCAAAGTTTTTTTCTTCCATTTCAGGTGTCGTGAGGAATTAGCTTGGTACTAATACGAC
TCACTATAGGGAGACCCAAGCTGGCTAGGTAAGCTTGATATCGAATTCCTGCAGCCCGGGGGATCCCGCC
ACCATGAAAAAGCCTGAACTCACCGCGACGTCTGTCGAGAAGTTTCTGATCGAAAAGTTCGACAGCGTCT
CCGACCTGATGCAGCTCTCGGAGGGCGAAGAATCTCGTGCTTTCAGCTTCGATGTAGGAGGGCGTGGATA
TGTCCTGCGGGTAAATAGCTGCGCCGATGGTTTCTACAAAGATCGTTATGTTTATCGGCACTTTGCATCG
GCCGCGCTCCCGATTCCGGAAGTGCTTGACATTGGGGAATTCAGCGAGAGCCTGACCTATTGCATCTCCC
GCCGTGCACAGGGTGTCACGTTGCAAGACCTGCCTGAAACCGAACTGCCCGCTGTTCTGCAGCCGGTCGC
GGAGGCCATGGATGCGATCGCTGCGGCCGATCTTAGCCAGACGAGCGGGTTCGGCCCATTCGGACCGCAA
GGAATCGGTCAATACACTACATGGCGTGATTTCATATGCGCGATTGCTGATCCCCATGTGTATCACTGGC
AAACTGTGATGGACGACACCGTCAGTGCGTCCGTCGCGCAGGCTCTCGATGAGCTGATGCTTTGGGCCGA
GGACTGCCCCGAAGTCCGGCACCTCGTGCACGCGGATTTCGGCTCCAACAATGTCCTGACGGACAATGGC
CGCATAACAGCGGTCATTGACTGGAGCGAGGCGATGTTCGGGGATTCCCAATACGAGGTCGCCAACATCT
TCTTCTGGAGGCCGTGGTTGGCTTGTATGGAGCAGCAGACGCGCTACTTCGAGCGGAGGCATCCGGAGCT
TGCAGGATCGCCGCGGCTCCGGGCGTATATGCTCCGCATTGGTCTTGACCAACTCTATCAGAGCTTGGTT
GACGGCAATTTCGATGATGCAGCTTGGGCGCAGGGTCGATGCGACGCAATCGTCCGATCCGGAGCCGGGA
CTGTCGGGCGTACACAAATCGCCCGCAGAAGCGCGGCCGTCTGGACCGATGGCTGTGTAGAAGTACTCGC
CGATAGTGGAAACCGACGCCCCAGCACTCGTCCGAGGGCAAAGGAAGGATCCGGCGCAACAAACTTCTCT
CTGCTGAAACAAGCCGGAGATGTCGAAGAGAATCCTGGACCGATGCGTATCCCCGTAGATGCCAGCACGA
GCCGCCGCTTCACGCCGCCTTCCACCGCGCTGAGCCCAGGCAAGATGAGCGAGGCGTTGCCGCTGGGCGC
CCCGGACGCCGGCGCTGCCCTGGCCGGCAAGCTGAGGAGCGGCGACCGCAGCATGGTGGAGGTGCTGGCC
GACCACCCGGGCGAGCTGGAGCGCACCGACAGCCCCAACTTCCTCTGCTCCGTGCTGCCTACGCACTGGC
GCTGCAACAAGACCCTGCCCATCGCTTTCAAGGTGGTGGCCCTAGGGGATGTTCCAGATGGCACTCTGGT
CACTGTGATGGCTGGCAATGATGAAAACTACTCGGCTGAGCTGAGAAATGCTACCGCAGCCATGAAGAAC
CAGGTTGCAAGATTTAATGACCTCAGGTTTGTCGGTCGAAGTGGAAGAGGGAAAAGCTTCACTCTGACCA
TCACTGTCTTCACAAACCCACCGCAAGTCGCCACCTACCACAGAGCCATCAAAATCACAGTGGATGGGCC
CCGAGAACCTCGAAGACATCGGCAGAAACTAGATGATCAGACCAAGCCCGGGAGCTTGTCCTTTTCCGAG
CGGCTCAGTGAACTGGAGCAGCTGCGGCGCACAGCCATGAGGGTCAGCCCACACCACCCAGCCCCCACGC
CCAACCCTCGTGCCTCCCTGAACCACTCCACTGCCTTTAACCCTCAGCCTCAGAGTCAGATGCAGGATAC
AAGGCAGATCCAACCATCCCCACCGTGGTCCTACGATCAGTCCTACCAATACCTGGGATCCATTGCCTCT
CCTTCTGTGCACCCAGCAACGCCCATTTCACCTGGACGTGCCAGCGGCATGACAACCCTCTCTGCAGAAC
TTTCCAGTCGACTCTCAACGGCACCCGACCTGACAGCGTTCAGCGACCCGCGCCAGTTCCCCGCGCTGCC
CTCCATCTCCGACCCCCGCATGCACTATCCAGGCGCCTTCACCTACTCCCCGACGCCGGTCACCTCGGGC
ATCGGCATCGGCATGTCGGCCATGGGCTCGGCCACGCGCTACCACACCTACCTGCCGCCGCCCTACCCCG
GCTCGTCGCAAGCGCAGGGAGGCCCGTTCCAAGCCAGCTCGCCCTCCTACCACCTGTACTACGGCGCCTC
GGCCGGCTCCTACCAGTTCTCCATGGTGGGCGGCGAGCGCTCGCCGCCGCGCATCCTGCCGCCCTGCACC
AACGCCTCCACCGGCTCCGCGCTGCTCAACCCCAGCCTCCCGAACCAGAGCGACGTGGTGGAGGCCGAGG
GCAGCCACAGCAACTCCCCCACCAACATGGCGCCCTCCGCGCGCCTGGAGGAGGCCGTGTGGAGGCCCTA
CTGACTAGCTAAGTTAGAACTATTTCCTGGCTGTTACGCGTGGCGATCGTGGCTACTGACGGGCTTGTTA
AACAGTGAACCGCCCGCCCCACGACCCGCAGCGCCCGACCGAAAGGAGCGCACGACCCCATGCATCGAAC
AAAAGAAAAGGGGGGACTGGAAGGGCTAATTCACTCCCAACGAAGACAAGATATCATAACTTCGTATAGC
ATACATTATACGAAGTTATCGTCTAGCTGGTCCGGACTGTACTGGGTCTCTCTGGTTAGACCAGATCTGA
GCCTGGGAGCTCTCTGGCTAACTAGGGAACCCACTGCTTAAGCCTCAATAAAGCTTGCCTTGAGTGCTTC
AAGTAGTGTGTGCCCGTCTGTTGTGTGACTCTGGTAACTAGAGATCCCTCAGACCCTTTTAGTCAGTGTG
GAAAATCTCTAGCAGGGCCCGTTTAAACCCGCTGATCAGCCTCGACTGTGCCTTCTAGTTGCCAGCCATC
TGTTGTTTGCCCCTCCCCCGTGCCTTCCTTGACCCTGGAAGGTGCCACTCCCACTGTCCTTTCCTAATAA
AATGAGGAAATTGCATCGCATTGTCTGAGTAGGTGTCATTCTATTCTGGGGGGTGGGGTGGGGCAGGACA
GCAAGGGGGAGGATTGGGAAGACAATAGCAGGCATGCTGGGGATGCGGTGGGCTCTATGGCTTCTGAGGC
GGAAAGAACCAGCTGGGGCTCTAGGGGGTATCCCC
[124 nt withheld, positions 10706-10829]
C
[35 nt withheld, positions 10831-10865]
